Addgene plasmid #18830: TRPML2-YFP
Depositing lab: Craig Montell. Depositing organization: Johns Hopkins University and School of Medicine. Publication: Lysosomal localization of TRPML3 depends on TRPML2 and the mucolipidosis-associated protein TRPML1. Venkatachalam K, Hofmann T, Montell C. J Biol Chem. 2006 Jun 23. 281(25):17517-27. 10.1074/jbc.M600807200 PubMed 16606612.
Backbone
  Vector backbone: pcDNA3.1
  Backbone size w/o insert (bp): 5500
  Vector type: Mammalian Expression
Growth in bacteria
  Bacterial resistance: Ampicillin, 100 μg/mL
  Growth temperature: 37°C
  Growth strain: DH5alpha
  Copy number: High Copy
Gene/Insert
  Gene/Insert name: TRPML2 (alt name: Mucolipin-2)
  Species: M. musculus (mouse)
  Insert size (bp): 1617
  GenBank ID: NM_026656
  Entrez Gene: Mcoln2 (a.k.a. 3300002C04Rik, AI549968, C86638, TRP, TRPML2)
  Tag / fusion protein: YFP (C terminal on insert)
  Cloning method: Restriction Enzyme; 5′ cloning site HindIII (not destroyed); 3′ cloning site XbaI (not destroyed)
  Sequencing primers: 5′ T7; 3′ V5
Resource information
  A portion of this plasmid was derived from a plasmid made by: EST from Invitrogen
Terms and licenses: Academic/Nonprofit Terms; Industry Terms: Not Available to Industry
How to cite: TRPML2-YFP was a gift from Craig Montell (Addgene plasmid # 18830 ; http://n2t.net/addgene:18830 ; RRID:Addgene_18830)
