[The description below was written by a language model from this plasmid's Addgene catalogue record and pLannotate feature annotations shown in this document.]
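Description:
TRPML2-YFP is a mammalian expression plasmid built on the pcDNA3.1 backbone that encodes mouse TRPML2 (mucolipin-2, gene Mcoln2) fused at its C terminus to enhanced YFP. The sequenced plasmid is about 7.7 kb. It is propagated in E. coli from a high-copy ColE1/pUC-type origin under ampicillin selection (AmpR, β-lactamase), and it also carries an f1 origin for single-stranded DNA production. For selection in mammalian cells, an SV40 early promoter drives a neomycin phosphotransferase (neo) gene followed by an SV40 polyadenylation signal, which permits G418 selection of stable transfectants. The short "ble", lacI, truncated HIV-1 LTR and bom hits in the annotation are small fragments, most likely backbone remnants or sequence-similarity matches rather than functional elements.

The expression cassette places the roughly 1.6 kb Mcoln2 coding sequence, cloned between HindIII and XbaI and derived in part from a commercial EST clone, downstream of the human CMV immediate-early enhancer and promoter. The EYFP coding sequence follows almost immediately after it, and the transcript is terminated by the bovine growth hormone polyadenylation signal. A T7 promoter upstream of the insert and an SP6 promoter in reverse orientation downstream can serve for in vitro transcription or as sequencing primer sites. TRPML2 is a nonselective, Ca2+-permeable cation channel implicated in membrane trafficking. The fluorescent fusion allows its subcellular distribution to be visualised in transfected cells, consistent with the associated study of the lysosomal localisation of TRPML family members and their dependence on one another.
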