Features (pLannotate 1.2.2; 22 found; start..end, strand, type, name):
      1..380     +  enhancer       CMV enhancer: human cytomegalovirus immediate early enhancer
    381..584     +  promoter       CMV promoter: human cytomegalovirus (CMV) immediate early promoter
    580..613     +  LTR            5' LTR (truncated) (fragment): truncated 5' long terminal repeat (LTR) from HIV-1
    629..647     +  promoter       T7 promoter: promoter for bacteriophage T7 RNA polymerase
    665..2284    +  CDS            Mcoln2: MCLN2_MOUSE - Experimental evidence at protein level: Swiss-Prot protein existence level 1. Nonselective cation channel probably playing a role in the regulation of membrane trafficking events. Acts as Ca(2+)-permeable cation channel with inwardly rectifying activity (PubMed:19763610). May activate ARF6 and be involved in the trafficking of GPI-anchored cargo proteins to the cell surface via the ARF6-regulated recycling pathway (By similarity). May play a role in immune processes. In adaptive immunity, TRPML2 and TRPML1 may play redundant roles in the function of the specialized lysosomes of B
   2290..3007    +  CDS            EYFP (fragment): enhanced YFP mammalian codon-optimized
   3023..3041    -  promoter       SP6 promoter: promoter for bacteriophage SP6 RNA polymerase
   3067..3291    +  polyA_signal   bGH poly(A) signal: bovine growth hormone polyadenylation signal
   3295..3316    +  promoter       SV40 promoter (fragment): SV40 enhancer and early promoter
   3337..3765    +  rep_origin     f1 ori (sequence partly withheld): f1 bacteriophage origin of replication; arrow indicates direction of (+) strand synthesis
   3779..4108    +  promoter       SV40 promoter: SV40 enhancer and early promoter
   4175..4966    +  CDS            neo: KKA2_KLEPN - Also known as kan, nptII. Experimental evidence at protein level: Swiss-Prot protein existence level 1. Resistance to kanamycin, neomycin, paromomycin, ribostamycin, butirosin and gentamicin B. From Klebsiella pneumoniae.
   4990..5148    +  CDS            ble (fragment): BLE_KLEPN - Experimental evidence at protein level: Swiss-Prot protein existence level 1. Binding protein with a strong affinity to the bleomycin family of antibiotics. Binds to CL990; an antimitotic-antibiotic compound. From Klebsiella pneumoniae.
   5143..5264    +  polyA_signal   SV40 poly(A) signal: SV40 polyadenylation signal
   5337..5353    -  protein_bind   lac operator: The lac repressor binds to the lac operator to inhibit transcription in E. coli. This inhibition can be relieved by adding lactose or isopropyl-β-D-thiogalactopyranoside (IPTG). lac repressor encoded by lacI
   5361..5391    -  promoter       lac promoter: promoter for the E. coli lac operon
   5406..5427    -  protein_bind   CAP binding site: CAP binding activates transcription in the presence of cAMP. E. coli catabolite activator protein
   5440..5532    -  CDS            lacI (fragment): lac repressor; lacI; The lac repressor binds to the lac operator to inhibit transcription in E. coli. This inhibition can be relieved by adding lactose or isopropyl-β-D-thiogalactopyranoside (IPTG).
   5715..6303    -  rep_origin     ori: high-copy-number ColE1/pMB1/pBR322/pUC origin of replication
   6474..7334    -  CDS            AmpR: β-lactamase; bla; confers resistance to ampicillin, carbenicillin, and related antibiotics
   7335..7439    -  promoter       AmpR promoter: bla
   7498..7550    -  misc_feature   bom (fragment): basis of mobility region from pBR322
>Addgene plasmid #18830 | TRPML2-YFP | addgene full sequence | sequence record 316886 | Addgene NGS Result
GACATTGATTATTGACTAGTTATTAATAGTAATCAATTACGGGGTCATTAGTTCATAGCCCATATATGGA
GTTCCGCGTTACATAACTTACGGTAAATGGCCCGCCTGGCTGACCGCCCAACGACCCCCGCCCATTGACG
TCAATAATGACGTATGTTCCCATAGTAACGCCAATAGGGACTTTCCATTGACGTCAATGGGTGGAGTATT
TACGGTAAACTGCCCACTTGGCAGTACATCAAGTGTATCATATGCCAAGTACGCCCCCTATTGACGTCAA
TGACGGTAAATGGCCCGCCTGGCATTATGCCCAGTACATGACCTTATGGGACTTTCCTACTTGGCAGTAC
ATCTACGTATTAGTCATCGCTATTACCATGGTGATGCGGTTTTGGCAGTACATCAATGGGCGTGGATAGC
GGTTTGACTCACGGGGATTTCCAAGTCTCCACCCCATTGACGTCAATGGGAGTTTGTTTTGGCACCAAAA
TCAACGGGACTTTCCAAAATGTCGTAACAACTCCGCCCCATTGACGCAAATGGGCGGTAGGCGTGTACGG
TGGGAGGTCTATATAAGCAGAGCTCTCTGGCTAACTAGAGAACCCACTGCTTACTGGCTTATCGAAATTA
ATACGACTCACTATAGGGAGACCCAAGCTTACCAGCCACCATGGCGTCTCTCGATTCTGAGGTGAGGGAA
GAGTGTCTGAGGGAAGACCTGAAGTTCTACTTCATGAGTCCCTGTGAGAAGTACCGAGCCAGACGTCAGA
TCCCGTGGAAACTGGGCTTGCAGATATTGAAGATAGTCATGGTAACCACACAGCTTGTTCGGTTTGGCTT
AAGTAACCAGTTGGTGGTGGCTTTCAAAGAAGATAACACTGTTGCTTTTAAGCACTTGTTTTTGAAAGGA
TTTTCTGGAGTTGATGAAGATGACTACAGCTGTAGCATATACACTCAGGAGAACACCTATGAGAGCATCT
TTTTTGCTATAAAGCAGTATCGTCATCTGAAGAATATTTCCCTGGCAACCCTTGGTTATGGAGAAAGTGA
AGACAATAGAACTGGCTTGAAGGTCTGTAAGCAGCACTACAAGACAGGGGCCATGTTTTCTTCTAACGAG
ACCCTGAACATTGACAGTGACATTGAGACAGACTGCATTCACCTGGACCTTCAGGTGCTCACCACGGAAC
CCGAGGACTGGGCACAGACATCTTTCTTCAGGCTGGATTTTTATCGGCTCGTGCAAGTTGATATCTCCTT
TGCCCTCAAAGGAATTGACCTACAGGCAGTTCATTCCCGAGAGATACCGGACTGTTACCTCTTTCAGAAT
ACGATTACCTTCGACAACACAGCCCACAGTGGGAAAATCAAAATCTATCTCAACAGCGAGGCCAACATCG
AAGAGTGTAAAAACATGAACATATCTGGGTCTACTCAGAGAAGCACTCACTACCTCCTGGTGTTTGATGT
GTTCGTCATTATGATCTGCCTGGCATCCCTTATCCTGTGCACGAGATCCATTGTTCTTGCTCTGAGGCTG
AGGAAGAGATTTCTAAACTTCTTCCTGGAGAAGTACAAACAGCGCGTGTGTGGCGCTGACCAGTGGGAAT
TCGTCAACGGATGGTACGTCCTGGTCACTATCAGCGACCTCATGACAATAATTGGATCCATATTGAAGAT
GGAAATCAAAGCCAAGAAGCTCACAAACTATGACGTGTGCAGCATCTTGCTCGGGACGTCGACGCTCTTT
GTCTGGGTTGGAGTCATCAGATATCTGGGTTACTTTCAGACGTACAACGTGCTCATTTTAACCATGCAAG
CCTCACTGCCCAAAGTTCTCCGGTTCTGTGCTTGCGCTGGCATGATCTACCTGGGGTACACCTTCTGCGG
CTGGATTGTCTTAGGACCGTACCACGAGAAGTTTGAAAACCTGAACATAGTCGCTGAATGCCTGTTTTCT
CTGGTCAACGGCGATGACATGTTTGCCACGTTCGCTCAGATCCAGCAGAAGAGCATTCTGGTGTGGCTGT
TCAGCCGCCTCTACCTGTATTCCTTTATCAGCCTATTCATTTACATGGTCCTCAGCCTCTTCATCGCGCT
CATCACCGACTCTTACCACACCATTAAGAAGTACCAGCAGCATGGGTTTCCTGAAACAGATCTGCAGAAA
TTCCTGAAGGAGAGCGGAAGCAAAGATGGGTACCAGAAGCAGCCATCGGCCTTGCTGTCCTGCCTCTGCT
GTCTGAGGAGGAGAAGAAGCAATGACCACTTGATTCTCATTGACCTCGAGGTGAGCAAGGGCGAGGAGCT
GTTCACCGGGGTGGTGCCCATCCTGGTCGAGCTGGACGGCGACGTAAACGGCCACAAGTTCAGCGTGTCC
GGCGAGGGCGAGGGCGATGCCACCTACGGCAAGCTGACCCTGAAGTTCATCTGCACCACCGGCAAGCTGC
CCGTGCCCTGGCCCACCCTCGTGACCACCTTCGGCTACGGCCTGCAGTGCTTCGCCCGCTACCCCGACCA
CATGAAGCAGCACGACTTCTTCAAGTCCGCCATGCCCGAAGGCTACGTCCAGGAGCGCACCATCTTCTTC
AAGGACGACGGCAACTACAAGACCCGCGCCGAGGTGAAGTTCGAGGGCGACACCCTGGTGAACCGCATCG
AGCTGAAGGGCATCGACTTCAAGGAGGACGGCAACATCCTGGGGCACAAGCTGGAGTACAACTACAACAG
CCACAACGTCTATATCATGGCCGACAAGCAGAAGAACGGCATCAAGGTGAACTTCAAGATCCGCCACAAC
ATCGAGGACGGCAGCGTGCAGCTCGCCGACCACTACCAGCAGAACACCCCCATCGGCGACGGCCCCGTGC
TGCTGCCCGACAACCACTACCTGAGCTACCAGTCCGCCCTGAGCAAAGACCCCAACGAGAAGCGCGATCA
CATGGTCCTGCTGGAGTTCGTGACCGCCGCCGGGATCACTCTCGGCATGGACGAGCTGTACAAGTAATCT
AGAGGGCCCTATTCTATAGTGTCACCTAAATGCTAGAGCTCGCTGATCAGCCTCGACTGTGCCTTCTAGT
TGCCAGCCATCTGTTGTTTGCCCCTCCCCCGTGCCTTCCTTGACCCTGGAAGGTGCCACTCCCACTGTCC
TTTCCTAATAAAATGAGGAAATTGCATCGCATTGTCTGAGTAGGTGTCATTCTATTCTGGGGGGTGGGGT
GGGGCAGGACAGCAAGGGGGAGGATTGGGAAGACAATAGCAGGCATGCTGGGGATGCGGTGGGCTCTATG
GCTTCTGAGGCGGAAAGAACCAGCTGGGGCTCTAGGGGGTATCCCC
[124 nt withheld, positions 3337-3460]
C
[91 nt withheld, positions 3462-3552]
A
[49 nt withheld, positions 3554-3602]
CCTTTGACGTTGGAGTCCACGTTCTTT
[37 nt withheld, positions 3630-3666]
ACCCTATCTCGGTCTATTCTTTTGATTTATAAGGGATTTTGCCGATTTCGGCCTATTGGTTAAAAAATGA
GCTGATTTAACAAAAATTTAACGCGAATTAATTCTGTGGAATGTGTGTCAGTTAGGGTGTGGAAAGTCCC
CAGGCTCCCCAGCAGGCAGAAGTATGCAAAGCATGCATCTCAATTAGTCAGCAACCAGGTGTGGAAAGTC
CCCAGGCTCCCCAGCAGGCAGAAGTATGCAAAGCATGCATCTCAATTAGTCAGCAACCATAGTCCCGCCC
CTAACTCCGCCCATCCCGCCCCTAACTCCGCCCAGTTCCGCCCATTCTCCGCCCCATGGCTGACTAATTT
TTTTTATTTATGCAGAGGCCGAGGCCGCCTCTGCCTCTGAGCTATTCCAGAAGTAGTGAGGAGGCTTTTT
TGGAGGCCTAGGCTTTTGCAAAAAGCTCCCGGGAGCTTGTATATCCATTTTCGGATCTGATCAAGAGACA
GGATGAGGATCGTTTCGCATGATTGAACAAGATGGATTGCACGCAGGTTCTCCGGCCGCTTGGGTGGAGA
GGCTATTCGGCTATGACTGGGCACAACAGACAATCGGCTGCTCTGATGCCGCCGTGTTCCGGCTGTCAGC
GCAGGGGCGCCCGGTTCTTTTTGTCAAGACCGACCTGTCCGGTGCCCTGAATGAACTGCAGGACGAGGCA
GCGCGGCTATCGTGGCTGGCCACGACGGGCGTTCCTTGCGCAGCTGTGCTCGACGTTGTCACTGAAGCGG
GAAGGGACTGGCTGCTATTGGGCGAAGTGCCGGGGCAGGATCTCCTGTCATCTCACCTTGCTCCTGCCGA
GAAAGTATCCATCATGGCTGATGCAATGCGGCGGCTGCATACGCTTGATCCGGCTACCTGCCCATTCGAC
CACCAAGCGAAACATCGCATCGAGCGAGCACGTACTCGGATGGAAGCCGGTCTTGTCGATCAGGATGATC
TGGACGAAGAGCATCAGGGGCTCGCGCCAGCCGAACTGTTCGCCAGGCTCAAGGCGCGCATGCCCGACGG
CGAGGATCTCGTCGTGACCCATGGCGATGCCTGCTTGCCGAATATCATGGTGGAAAATGGCCGCTTTTCT
GGATTCATCGACTGTGGCCGGCTGGGTGTGGCGGACCGCTATCAGGACATAGCGTTGGCTACCCGTGATA
TTGCTGAAGAGCTTGGCGGCGAATGGGCTGACCGCTTCCTCGTGCTTTACGGTATCGCCGCTCCCGATTC
GCAGCGCATCGCCTTCTATCGCCTTCTTGACGAGTTCTTCTGAGCGGGACTCTGGGGTTCGAAATGACCG
ACCAAGCGACGCCCAACCTGCCATCACGAGATTTCGATTCCACCGCCGCCTTCTATGAAAGGTTGGGCTT
CGGAATCGTTTTCCGGGACGCCGGCTGGATGATCCTCCAGCGCGGGGATCTCATGCTGGAGTTCTTCGCC
CACCCCAACTTGTTTATTGCAGCTTATAATGGTTACAAATAAAGCAATAGCATCACAAATTTCACAAATA
AAGCATTTTTTTCACTGCATTCTAGTTGTGGTTTGTCCAAACTCATCAATGTATCTTATCATGTCTGTAT
ACCGTCGACCTCTAGCTAGAGCTTGGCGTAATCATGGTCATAGCTGTTTCCTGTGTGAAATTGTTATCCG
CTCACAATTCCACACAACATACGAGCCGGAAGCATAAAGTGTAAAGCCTGGGGTGCCTAATGAGTGAGCT
AACTCACATTAATTGCGTTGCGCTCACTGCCCGCTTTCCAGTCGGGAAACCTGTCGTGCCAGCTGCATTA
ATGAATCGGCCAACGCGCGGGGAGAGGCGGTTTGCGTATTGGGCGCTCTTCCGCTTCCTCGCTCACTGAC
TCGCTGCGCTCGGTCGTTCGGCTGCGGCGAGCGGTATCAGCTCACTCAAAGGCGGTAATACGGTTATCCA
CAGAATCAGGGGATAACGCAGGAAAGAACATGTGAGCAAAAGGCCAGCAAAAGGCCAGGAACCGTAAAAA
GGCCGCGTTGCTGGCGTTTTTCCATAGGCTCCGCCCCCCTGACGAGCATCACAAAAATCGACGCTCAAGT
CAGAGGTGGCGAAACCCGACAGGACTATAAAGATACCAGGCGTTTCCCCCTGGAAGCTCCCTCGTGCGCT
CTCCTGTTCCGACCCTGCCGCTTACCGGATACCTGTCCGCCTTTCTCCCTTCGGGAAGCGTGGCGCTTTC
TCATAGCTCACGCTGTAGGTATCTCAGTTCGGTGTAGGTCGTTCGCTCCAAGCTGGGCTGTGTGCACGAA
CCCCCCGTTCAGCCCGACCGCTGCGCCTTATCCGGTAACTATCGTCTTGAGTCCAACCCGGTAAGACACG
ACTTATCGCCACTGGCAGCAGCCACTGGTAACAGGATTAGCAGAGCGAGGTATGTAGGCGGTGCTACAGA
GTTCTTGAAGTGGTGGCCTAACTACGGCTACACTAGAAGAACAGTATTTGGTATCTGCGCTCTGCTGAAG
CCAGTTACCTTCGGAAAAAGAGTTGGTAGCTCTTGATCCGGCAAACAAACCACCGCTGGTAGCGGTGGTT
TTTTTGTTTGCAAGCAGCAGATTACGCGCAGAAAAAAAGGATCTCAAGAAGATCCTTTGATCTTTTCTAC
GGGGTCTGACGCTCAGTGGAACGAAAACTCACGTTAAGGGATTTTGGTCATGAGATTATCAAAAAGGATC
TTCACCTAGATCCTTTTAAATTAAAAATGAAGTTTTAAATCAATCTAAAGTATATATGAGTAAACTTGGT
CTGACAGTTACCAATGCTTAATCAGTGAGGCACCTATCTCAGCGATCTGTCTATTTCGTTCATCCATAGT
TGCCTGACTCCCCGTCGTGTAGATAACTACGATACGGGAGGGCTTACCATCTGGCCCCAGTGCTGCAATG
ATACCGCGAGACCCACGCTCACCGGCTCCAGATTTATCAGCAATAAACCAGCCAGCCGGAAGGGCCGAGC
GCAGAAGTGGTCCTGCAACTTTATCCGCCTCCATCCAGTCTATTAATTGTTGCCGGGAAGCTAGAGTAAG
TAGTTCGCCAGTTAATAGTTTGCGCAACGTTGTTGCCATTGCTACAGGCATCGTGGTGTCACGCTCGTCG
TTTGGTATGGCTTCATTCAGCTCCGGTTCCCAACGATCAAGGCGAGTTACATGATCCCCCATGTTGTGCA
AAAAAGCGGTTAGCTCCTTCGGTCCTCCGATCGTTGTCAGAAGTAAGTTGGCCGCAGTGTTATCACTCAT
GGTTATGGCAGCACTGCATAATTCTCTTACTGTCATGCCATCCGTAAGATGCTTTTCTGTGACTGGTGAG
TACTCAACCAAGTCATTCTGAGAATAGTGTATGCGGCGACCGAGTTGCTCTTGCCCGGCGTCAATACGGG
ATAATACCGCGCCACATAGCAGAACTTTAAAAGTGCTCATCATTGGAAAACGTTCTTCGGGGCGAAAACT
CTCAAGGATCTTACCGCTGTTGAGATCCAGTTCGATGTAACCCACTCGTGCACCCAACTGATCTTCAGCA
TCTTTTACTTTCACCAGCGTTTCTGGGTGAGCAAAAACAGGAAGGCAAAATGCCGCAAAAAAGGGAATAA
GGGCGACACGGAAATGTTGAATACTCATACTCTTCCTTTTTCAATATTATTGAAGCATTTATCAGGGTTA
TTGTCTCATGAGCGGATACATATTTGAATGTATTTAGAAAAATAAACAAATAGGGGTTCCGCGCACATTT
CCCCGAAAAGTGCCACCTGACGTCGACGGATCGGGAGATCTCCCGATCCCCTATGGTGCACTCTCAGTAC
AATCTGCTCTGATGCCGCATAGTTAAGCCAGTATCTGCTCCCTGCTTGTGTGTTGGAGGTCGCTGAGTAG
TGCGCGAGCAAAATTTAAGCTACAACAAGGCAAGGCTTGACCGACAATTGCATGAAGAATCTGCTTAGGG
TTAGGCGTTTTGCGCTGCTTCGCGATGTACGGGCCAGATATACGCGTT
