>Addgene plasmid #18830 | TRPML2-YFP | addgene partial sequence | sequence record 24720 | CMV-F 5'-CGCAAATGGGCGGTAGGCGTG-3'
CGNGGGCNNTNCGACTCTCTGGCTACTAGAGAACCCACTGCTTACTGGCTTATCGAAATTAATACGACTC
ACTATAGGGAGACCCAAGCTTACCAGCCACCATGGCGTCTCTCGATTCTGAGGTGAGGGAAGAGTGTCTG
AGGGAAGACCTGAAGTTCTACTTCATGAGTCCCTGTGAGAAGTACCGAGCCAGACGTCAGATCCCGTGGA
AACTGGGCTTGCAGATATTGAAGATAGTCATGGTAACCACACAGCTTGTTCGGTTTGGCTTAAGTAACCA
GTTGGTGGTGGCTTTCAAAGAAGATAACACTGTTGCTTTTAAGCACTTGTTTTTGAAAGGATTTTCTGGA
GTTGATGAAGATGACTACAGCTGTAGCATATACACTCAGGAGAACACCTATGAGAGCATCTTTTTTGCTA
TAAAGCAGTATCGTCATCTGAAGAATATTTCCCTGGCAACCCTTGGTTATGGAGAAAGTGAAGACAATAG
AACTGGCTTGAAGGTCTGTAAGCAGCACTACAAGACAGGGGCCATGTTTTCTTCTAACGAGACCCTGAAC
ATTGACAGTGACATTGAGACAGACTGCATTCACCTGGACCTTCAGGTGCTCACCACGGAACCCGAGGNGN
NGNNCACACCNCTCTTCCGGTTNGCGCGCGGATNNCCNGNNNNANNNTGATATCTCCTTTGCCNCAAGGA
TTGACTCNGCGTCNTCNNATCAAAGAANGNGGGTGTTCTCTCTTANAAANACCTCNCCCNNCNCCCCCCC
CNNGGGGAAAAN
